Addgene plasmid #243834: pBSKa1_FRTampFRT
Purpose: GoldenBraid2.0 Flp recombinase excisable antibiotic resistance cassette in the grammar of an assembled transcription unit. May be omega-assembled with another transcription unit.
Depositing lab: Christophe Herman. Depositing organization: Baylor College of Medicine. Publication: GoldenBraid2.0 E. coli: a comprehensive and characterized toolkit for enterics. Cooke MB, Welch KT, Ramirez LD, Wen AX, Marciano DC, Herman C. Synth Biol (Oxf). 2025 Aug 14;10(1):ysaf015. doi: 10.1093/synbio/ysaf015. eCollection 2025. PubMed 40927394.
Backbone
  Vector backbone: pBSK
  Vector type: Bacterial Expression
Growth in bacteria
  Bacterial resistance: Kanamycin, 50 μg/mL
  Growth temperature: 37°C
  Growth strain: DH5alpha
  Copy number: High Copy
Gene/Insert
  Gene/Insert name: bla
  Species: Synthetic
  Insert size (bp): 1158
  Cloning method: Golden Gate
Terms and licenses: Academic/Nonprofit Terms; Industry Terms: Not Available to Industry
How to cite: pBSKa1_FRTampFRT was a gift from Christophe Herman (Addgene plasmid # 243834 ; http://n2t.net/addgene:243834 ; RRID:Addgene_243834)
