[The description below was written by a language model from this plasmid's Addgene catalogue record and pLannotate feature annotations shown in this document.]
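Description:
pBSKa1_FRTampFRT is a small (about 3.5 kb) bacterial plasmid from a GoldenBraid2.0 toolkit adapted for E. coli and related enteric bacteria. It is built on a pBSK backbone and carries a high-copy ColE1/pUC-type origin for propagation in standard cloning strains. The vector itself is selected with kanamycin. The feature table shows an aph(3')-Ia kanamycin resistance gene (annotated as a fragment) placed directly after a cat promoter, which appears to drive it. An f1 bacteriophage origin is also present, along with a short fragment of a tet promoter that is probably a backbone remnant.

The payload is a synthetic insert of roughly 1.16 kb, introduced by Golden Gate cloning. It consists of the bla gene, encoding β-lactamase, under its native AmpR promoter, and it confers resistance to ampicillin, carbenicillin and related drugs. The cassette is bracketed by two FRT sites in the same orientation, a minimal FRT upstream and a full-length FRT downstream. Because the sites are direct repeats, Flp recombinase from the yeast 2μ plasmid can recombine them and excise the intervening marker, leaving a single FRT scar.

According to the record, the cassette is formatted in the GoldenBraid grammar of an already assembled transcription unit, and the "a1" in the name probably marks an alpha-level vector. It can therefore be combined with a second transcription unit in an omega-level assembly. This gives a selectable ampicillin marker linked to a gene of interest, which can later be removed by Flp expression. The record does not describe specific downstream applications.
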