Features (pLannotate 1.2.2; 9 found; start..end, strand, type, name):
     40..73      +  protein_bind   FRT (minimal): supports FLP-mediated excision but not integration (Turan and Bode, 2011) FLP recombinase from the Saccharomyces cerevisiae 2μ plasmid
    121..225     +  promoter       AmpR promoter: bla
    226..1086    +  CDS            AmpR: β-lactamase; bla; confers resistance to ampicillin, carbenicillin, and related antibiotics
   1099..1146    +  protein_bind   FRT: FLP-mediated recombination occurs in the 8-bp core sequence TCTAGAAA (Turan and Bode, 2011). FLP recombinase from the Saccharomyces cerevisiae 2μ plasmid
   1289..1877    -  rep_origin     ori: high-copy-number ColE1/pMB1/pBR322/pUC origin of replication
   1992..2094    +  promoter       cat promoter: promoter of the E. coli cat gene encoding chloramphenicol acetyltransferase
   2095..2908    +  CDS            KanR (fragment): aminoglycoside phosphotransferase; aph(3')-Ia; confers resistance to kanamycin in bacteria or G418 (Geneticin®) in eukaryotes
   2996..3013    -  promoter       tet promoter (fragment): E. coli promoter for tetracycline efflux protein gene
   3024..3479    +  rep_origin     f1 ori (sequence partly withheld): f1 bacteriophage origin of replication; arrow indicates direction of (+) strand synthesis
>Addgene plasmid #243834 | pBSKa1_FRTampFRT | addgene full sequence | sequence record 488056 | Addgene NGS Result
CGTCTCAGGAGATTCCGGGGATCCGTCGACCTGCAGTTCGAAGTTCCTATTCTCTAGAAAGTATAGGAAC
TTCAGAGCGCTTTTGAAGCTCACGCAGGTGGCACTTTTCGGGGAAATGTGCGCGGAACCCCTATTTGTTT
ATTTTTCTAAATACATTCAAATATGTATCCGCTCATGAGACAATAACCCTGATAAATGCTTCAATAATAT
TGAAAAAGGAAGAGTATGAGTATTCAACATTTCCGTGTCGCCCTTATTCCCTTTTTTGCGGCATTTTGCC
TTCCTGTTTTTGCTCACCCAGAAACGCTGGTGAAAGTAAAAGATGCTGAAGATCAGTTGGGTGCACGAGT
GGGTTACATCGAACTGGATCTCAACAGCGGTAAGATCCTTGAGAGTTTTCGCCCCGAAGAACGTTTTCCA
ATGATGAGCACTTTTAAAGTTCTGCTATGTGGCGCGGTATTATCCCGTATTGACGCCGGGCAAGAGCAAC
TCGGTCGCCGCATACACTATTCTCAGAATGACTTGGTTGAGTACTCACCAGTCACAGAAAAGCATCTTAC
GGATGGCATGACAGTAAGAGAATTATGCAGTGCTGCCATAACCATGAGTGATAACACTGCGGCCAACTTA
CTTCTGACAACGATCGGAGGACCGAAGGAGCTAACCGCTTTTTTGCACAACATGGGGGATCATGTAACTC
GCCTTGATCGTTGGGAACCGGAGCTGAATGAAGCCATACCAAACGACGAGCGTGACACCACGATGCCTGT
AGCAATGGCAACAACGTTGCGCAAACTATTAACTGGCGAACTACTTACTCTAGCTTCCCGGCAACAATTA
ATAGACTGGATGGAGGCGGATAAAGTTGCAGGACCACTTCTGCGCTCGGCCCTTCCGGCTGGCTGGTTTA
TTGCTGATAAATCTGGAGCCGGTGAGCGTGGTTCTCGCGGTATCATTGCAGCACTGGGGCCAGATGGTAA
GCCCTCCCGTATCGTAGTTATCTACACGACGGGGAGTCAGGCAACTATGGATGAACGAAATAGACAGATC
GCTGAGATAGGTGCCTCACTGATTAAGCATTGGTAATAAGGGGATCTTGAAGTTCCTATTCCGAAGTTCC
TATTCTCTAGAAAGTATAGGAACTTCGAAGCAGCTCCAGCCTACACGCTGTCATGAGACGAATTCTGACA
CGGTTATCCACAGAATCAGGGGATAACGCAGGAAAGAACATGTGAGCAAAAGGCCAGCAAAAGGCCAGGA
ACCGTAAAAAGGCCGCGTTGCTGGCGTTTTTCCATAGGCTCCGCCCCCCTGACGAGCATCACAAAAATCG
ACGCTCAAGTCAGAGGTGGCGAAACCCGACAGGACTATAAAGATACCAGGCGTTTCCCCCTGGAAGCTCC
CTCGTGCGCTCTCCTGTTCCGACCCTGCCGCTTACCGGATACCTGTCCGCCTTTCTCCCTTCGGGAAGCG
TGGCGCTTTCTCATAGCTCACGCTGTAGGTATCTCAGTTCGGTGTAGGTCGTTCGCTCCAAGCTGGGCTG
TGTGCACGAACCCCCCGTTCAGCCCGACCGCTGCGCCTTATCCGGTAACTATCGTCTTGAGTCCAACCCG
GTAAGACACGACTTATCGCCACTGGCAGCAGCCACTGGTAACAGGATTAGCAGAGCGAGGTATGTAGGCG
GTGCTACAGAGTTCTTGAAGTGGTGGCCTAACTACGGCTACACTAGAAGAACAGTATTTGGTATCTGCGC
TCTGCTGAAGCCAGTTACCTTCGGAAAAAGAGTTGGTAGCTCTTGATCCGGCAAACAAACCACCGCTGGT
AGCGGTGGTTTTTTTGTTTGCAAGCAGCAGATTACGCGCAGAAAAAAAGGATCTCAAGAAGATCCTTTGA
TCTTTTCTACGGGGTCTGACGCTCAGTGGAACGAAAACTCACGTTAAGGGATTTTGGTCATGAGATTATC
AAAAAGGATCTTCACCTAGATCCTTTTGTGATGATCGGCACGTAAGAGGTTCCAACTTTCACCATAATGA
AATAAGATCACTACCGGGCGTATTTTTTGAGTTATCGAGATTTTCAGGAGCTAAGGAAGCTAAAATGAGC
CATATTCAACGGGAAACGTCTTGCTCAAGGCCGCGATTAAATTCCAACATGGATGCTGATTTATATGGGT
ATAAATGGGCTCGCGATAATGTCGGGCAATCAGGTGCGACAATCTACCGATTGTATGGGAAGCCCGATGC
GCCAGAGTTGTTTCTGAAACATGGCAAAGGTAGCGTTGCCAATGATGTTACAGATGAGATGGTCAGACTA
AACTGGCTGACGGAATTTATGCCTCTTCCGACCATCAAGCATTTTATCCGTACTCCTGATGATGCATGGT
TACTCACCACTGCGATCCCAGGGAAAACAGCATTCCAGGTATTAGAAGAATATCCTGATTCAGGTGAAAA
TATTGTTGATGCGCTGGCAGTGTTCCTGCGCCGGTTGCATTCGATTCCTGTTTGTAATTGTCCTTTTAAC
AGCGATCGCGTATTTCGACTCGCTCAGGCGCAATCACGAATGAATAACGGTTTGGTTGATGCGAGTGATT
TTGATGACGAGCGTAATGGCTGGCCTGTTGAACAAGTCTGGAAAGAAATGCATAAACTTTTGCCATTCTC
ACCGGATTCAGTCGTCACTCATGGTGATTTCTCACTTGATAACCTTATTTTTGACGAGGGGAAATTAATA
GGTTGTATTGATGTTGGACGAGTCGGAATCGCAGACCGATACCAGGATCTTGCCATCCTATGGAACTGCC
TCGGTGAGTTTTCTCCTTCATTACAGAAACGGCTTTTTCAAAAATATGGTATTGATAATCCTGATATGAA
TAAATTGCAGTTTCATTTGATGCTCGATGAGTTTTTCTGATTTTTTTTAAGGCAGTTATTGGTGCCCTTA
AACGCCTGGTTGCTACGCCTGAATAAGTGATAATAAGCGGATGAATGGCAGAAATTCGATGATAAGCTGT
CAAACATGATGT
[125 nt withheld, positions 3023-3147]
C
[91 nt withheld, positions 3149-3239]
AGGGTGATGGTTCACGTAGTGGGCCAGCGCCCTGATAGACGGTTTTTCGCCCTTTGACGTTGGAGTCCAC
GTTCTTT
[37 nt withheld, positions 3317-3353]
ACCCTATCTCGGTCTATTCTTTTGATTTATAAGGGATTTTGCCGATTTCGGCCTATTGGTTAAAAAATGA
GCTGATTTAACAAAAATTTAACGCGAATTTTAACAAAATATTAACGCTTACAATTTTAACGAATT
